>Addgene plasmid #232072 | pMO819 | addgene full sequence | sequence record 468067 | Addgene NGS Result
GGCGGAGCCAGTACACGACATCACTTTCCCAGTTTACCCCGCGCCACCTTCTCTAGGCACCGGATCAATT
GCCGACCCCTCCCCCCAACTTCTCGGGGACTGTGGGCGATGTGCGCTCTGCCCACTGACGGGCACCGGAG
CCAATTCCCACTCCTTTCAAGACCTAGCTAGCTAATTAACCAAACTGGATCTCTGCTGTCCCTGTAATAA
ACCCGAAAATTTTGAATTTTTGTAATTTGTTTTTGTAATTCTTTAGTTTGTATGTCTGTTGCTATTATGT
CTACTATTCTTTCCCCTGCACTGTACCCCCCAATCCCCCCTTTTCTTTTAAAATTGTGGATGAATACTGC
CATTTGTCTGCAGAATTGGCGCACGCAGTGCCGATCCGTTCACTAATCGAATGGATCTGTCTCTGTCTCT
CTCTCCACCTTCTTCTTCTATTCCTTCGGGCCTGTCGGGTCCCCTCGGGGTTGGGAGGTGGGTCTGAAAC
GATAATGGTGAATATCCCTGCCTAACTCTATTCACTATAGAAAGTACAGCAAAAACTATTCTTAAACCTA
CCAAGCCTCCTACTATCATTATGAATAATTTTATATACCACAGCCAATTTGTTATGTTAAACCAATTCCA
CAAACTTGCCCATTTATCTAATTCCAATAATTCTTGTTCATTCTTTTCTTGCTGGTTTTGCGATTCTTCA
ATTAAGGAGTGTATTAAGCTTGTGTAATTGTTAATTTCTCTGTCCCACTCCATCCAGGTCGTGTGATTCC
AAATCTGTTCCAGAGATTTATTACTCCAACTAGCATTCCAAGGCACAGCAGTGGTGCAAATGAGTTTTCC
AGAGCAACCCCAAATCCCCAGGAGCTGTTGATCCTTTAGGTATCTTTCCACAGCCAGGATTCTTGCCTGG
AGCTGCTTGATGCCCCAGACTGTGAGTTGCAACAGATGCTGTTGCGCCTCAATAGCCCTCAGCAAATTGT
TCTGCTGCTGCACTATACCAGACAATAATTGTCTGGCCTGTACCGTCAGCGTCATTGACGCTGCGCCCAT
AGTGCTTCCTGCTGCTCCCAAGAACCCAAGGAACAAAGCTCCTATTCCCACTGCTCTTTTTTCTCTCTGC
ACCACTCTTCTCTTTGCCTTGGTGGGTGCTACTCCTAATGGTTCAATTTTTACTACTTTATATTTATATA
ATTCACTTCTCCAATTGTCCCTCATATCTCCTCCTCCAGGTCTGAAGATCAGCGGCCGCTTGCTGTGCGG
TGGTCTTACTTTTGTTTTGCTCTTCCTCTATCTTGTCTAAAGCTTCCTTGGTGTCTTTTATCTCTATCCT
TTGATGCACACAATAGAGGGTTGCTACTGTATTATATAATGATCTAAGTTCTTCTGATCCTGTCTGAAGG
GATGGTTGTAGCTGTCCCAGTATTTGTCTACAGCCTTCTGATGTTTCTAACAGGCCAGGATTAACTGCGA
ATCGTTCTAGCTCCCTGCTTGCCCATACTATATGTTTTAATTTATATTTTTTCTTTCCCCCTGGCCTTAA
CCGAATTTTTTCCCATCGCGATCTAATTCTCCCCCGCTTAATACTGACGCTCTCGCACCCATCTCTCTCC
TTCTAGCCTCCGCTAGTCAAAATTTTTGGCGTACTCACCAGTCGCCGCCCCTCGCCTCTTGCCGTGCGCG
CTTCAGCAAGCCGAGTCCTGCGTCGAGAGAGCTCCTCTGGTTTCCCTTTCGCTTTCAAGTCCCTGTTCGG
GCGCCACTGCTAGAGATTTTCCACACTGACTAAAAGGGTCTGAGGGATCTCTAGTTACCAGAGTCACACA
ACAGACGGGCACACACTACTTGAAGCACTCAAGGCAAGCTTTATTGAGGCTTAAGCAGTGGGTTCCCTAG
TTAGCCAGAGAGCTCCCAGGCTCAGATCTGGTCTAACCAGAGAGACCCAGTACAGGCAAAACGCGCTGCT
TATATAGACCTCCCACCGTACACGCCTACCGCCCATTTGCGTCAATGGGGCGGAGTTGTTACGACATTTT
GGAAAGTCCCGTTGATTTTGGTGCCAAAACAAACTCCCATTGACGTCAATGGGGTGGAGACTTGGAAATC
CCCGTGAGTCAAACCGCTATCCACGCCCATTGATGTACTGCCAAAACCGCATCACCATGGTAATAGCGAT
GACTAATACGTAGATGTACTGCCAAGTAGGAAAGTCCCATAAGGTCATGTACTGGGCATAATGCCAGGCG
GGCCATTTACCGTCATTGACGTCAATAGGGGGCGTACTTGGCATATGATACACTTGATGTACTGCCAAGT
GGGCAGTTTACCGTAAATACTCCACCCATTGACGTCAATGGAAAGTCCCTATTGGCGTTACTATGGGAAC
ATACGTCATTATTGACGTCAATGGGCGGGGGTCGTTGGGCGGTCAGCCAGGCGGGCCATTTACCGTAAGT
TATGTAACGCGGAACTCCATATATGGGCTATGAACTAATGACCCCGTAATTGATTACTATTAATAACTAG
TCAATAATCAATGTCAACGCGTATATCTGGCCCGTACATCGCGAAGCAGCGCAAAACGCCTAACCCTAAG
CAGATTCTTCATGCAATTGTCGGTCAAGCCTTGCCTTGTTGTAGCTTAAATTTTGCTCGCGCACTACTCA
GCGACCTCCAACACACAAGCAGGGAGCAGATACTGGCTTAACTATGCGGCATCAGAGCAGATTGTACTGA
GAGTGCACCATAGGGGATCGGGAGATCTCCCGATCCGTCGACGTCAGGTGGCACTTTTCGGGGAAATGTG
CGCGGAACCCCTATTTGTTTATTTTTCTAAATACATTCAAATATGTATCCGCTCATGAGACAATAACCCT
GATAAATGCTTCAATAATATTGAAAAAGGAAGAGTATGAGTATTCAACATTTCCGTGTCGCCCTTATTCC
CTTTTTTGCGGCATTTTGCCTTCCTGTTTTTGCTCACCCAGAAACGCTGGTGAAAGTAAAAGATGCTGAA
GATCAGTTGGGTGCACGAGTGGGTTACATCGAACTGGATCTCAACAGCGGTAAGATCCTTGAGAGTTTTC
GCCCCGAAGAACGTTTTCCAATGATGAGCACTTTTAAAGTTCTGCTATGTGGCGCGGTATTATCCCGTAT
TGACGCCGGGCAAGAGCAACTCGGTCGCCGCATACACTATTCTCAGAATGACTTGGTTGAGTACTCACCA
GTCACAGAAAAGCATCTTACGGATGGCATGACAGTAAGAGAATTATGCAGTGCTGCCATAACCATGAGTG
ATAACACTGCGGCCAACTTACTTCTGACAACGATCGGAGGACCGAAGGAGCTAACCGCTTTTTTGCACAA
CATGGGGGATCATGTAACTCGCCTTGATCGTTGGGAACCGGAGCTGAATGAAGCCATACCAAACGACGAG
CGTGACACCACGATGCCTGTAGCAATGGCAACAACGTTGCGCAAACTATTAACTGGCGAACTACTTACTC
TAGCTTCCCGGCAACAATTAATAGACTGGATGGAGGCGGATAAAGTTGCAGGACCACTTCTGCGCTCGGC
CCTTCCGGCTGGCTGGTTTATTGCTGATAAATCTGGAGCCGGTGAGCGTGGGTCTCGCGGTATCATTGCA
GCACTGGGGCCAGATGGTAAGCCCTCCCGTATCGTAGTTATCTACACGACGGGGAGTCAGGCAACTATGG
ATGAACGAAATAGACAGATCGCTGAGATAGGTGCCTCACTGATTAAGCATTGGTAACTGTCAGACCAAGT
TTACTCATATATACTTTAGATTGATTTAAAACTTCATTTTTAATTTAAAAGGATCTAGGTGAAGATCCTT
TTTGATAATCTCATGACCAAAATCCCTTAACGTGAGTTTTCGTTCCACTGAGCGTCAGACCCCGTAGAAA
AGATCAAAGGATCTTCTTGAGATCCTTTTTTTTTGCGCGTAATCTGCTGCTTGCAAACAAAAAAACCACC
GCTACCAGCGGTGGTTTGTTTGCCGGATCAAGAGCTACCAACTCTTTTTCCGAAGGTAACTGGCTTCAGC
AGAGCGCAGATACCAAATACTGTTCTTCTAGTGTAGCCGTAGTTAGGCCACCACTTCAAGAACTCTGTAG
CACCGCCTACATACCTCGCTCTGCTAATCCTGTTACCAGTGGCTGCTGCCAGTGGCGATAAGTCGTGTCT
TACCGGGTTGGACTCAAGACGATAGTTACCGGATAAGGCGCAGCGGTCGGGCTGAACGGGGGGTTCGTGC
ACACAGCCCAGCTTGGAGCGAACGACCTACACCGAACTGAGATACCTACAGCGTGAGCTATGAGAAAGCG
CCACGCTTCCCGAAGGGAGAAAGGCGGACAGGTATCCGGTAAGCGGCAGGGTCGGAACAGGAGAGCGCAC
GAGGGAGCTTCCAGGGGGAAACGCCTGGTATCTTTATAGTCCTGTCGGGTTTCGCCACCTCTGACTTGAG
CGTCGATTTTTGTGATGCTCGTCAGGGGGGCGGAGCCTATGGAAAAACGCCAGCAACGCGGCCTTTTTAC
GGTTCCTGGCCTTTTGCTGGCCTTTTGCTCACATGTTCTTTCCTGCGTTATCCCCTGATTCTGTGGATAA
CCGTATTACCGCCTTTGAGTGAGCTGATACCGCTCGCCGCAGCCGAACGACCGAGCGCAGCGAGTCAGTG
AGCGAGGAAGCGGAAGAGCGCCCAATACGCAAACCGCCTCTCCCCGCGCGTTGGCCGATTCATTAATGCA
GCTGGCACGACAGGTTTCCCGACTGGAAAGCGGGCAGTGAGCGCAACGCAATTAATGTGAGTTAGCTCAC
TCATTAGGCACCCCAGGCTTTACACTTTATGCTTCCGGCTCGTATGTTGTGTGGAATTGTGAGCGGATAA
CAATTTCACACAGGAAACAGCTATGACCATGATTACGCCAAGCTCTAGCTAGAGGTCGACGGTATACAGA
CATGATAAGATACATTGATGAGTTTGGACAAACCACAACTAGAATGCAGTGAAAAAAATGCTTTATTTGT
GAAATTTGTGATGCTATTGCTTTATTTGTAACCATTATAAGCTGCAATAAACAAGTTGGGGTGGGCGAAG
AACTCCAGCATGAGATCCCCGCGCTGGAGGATCATCCAGCCGGCGTCCCGGAAAACGATTCCGAAGCCCA
ACCTTTCATAGAAGGCGGCGGTGGAATCGAAATCTCGTAGCACGTGTCAGTCCTGCTCCTCGGCCACGAA
GTGCACGCAGTTGCCGGCCGGGTCGCGCAGGGCGAACTCCCGCCCCCACGGCTGCTCGCCGATCTTGGTC
ATGGCCGGCCCGGAGGCGTCCCGGAAGTTCGTGGACACGACCTCCGACCACTCGGCGTACAGCTCGTCCA
GGCCGCGCACCCACACCCAGGCCAGGGTGTTGTCCGGCACCACCTGGTCCTGGACCGCGCTGATGAACAG
GGTCACGTCGTCCCGGACCACACCGGCGAAGTCGTCCTCCACGAAGTCCCGGGAGAACCCGAGCCGGTCG
GTCCAGAACTCGACCGCTCCGGCGACGTCGCGCGCGGTGAGCACCGGAACGGCACTGGTCAACTTGGCCA
TGGTTTAGTTCCTCACCTTGTCGTATTATACTATGCCGATATACTATGCCGATGATTAATTGTCAACACG
TGCTGATCAGATCCGAAAATGGATATACAAGCTCCCGGGAGCTTTTTGCAAAAGCCTAGGCCTCCAAAAA
AGCCTCCTCACTACTTCTGGAATAGCTCAGAGGCAGAGGCGGCCTCGGCCTCTGCATAAATAAAAAAAAT
TAGTCAGCCATGGGGCGGAGAATGGGCGGAACTGGGCGGAGTTAGGGGCGGGACTATGGTTGCTGACTAA
TTGAGATGCATGCTTTGCATACTTCTGCCTGCTGGGGAGCCTGGGGACTTTCCACACCTGGTTGCTGACT
AATTGAGATGCATGCTTTGCATACTTCTGCCTGCTGGGGAGCCTGGGGACTTTCCACACCCTAACTGACA
CACATTCCACAGAATTAATTCGCGTTAAATTTTTGTTAAATCAGCTCATTTTTTAACCAATAGGCCGAAA
TCGGCAAAATCCCTTATAAATCAAAAGAATAGACCGAGATAGGGT
[37 nt withheld, positions 6136-6172]
AAAGAACGTGGACTCCAACGTCAAAGG
[49 nt withheld, positions 6200-6248]
T
[91 nt withheld, positions 6250-6340]
G
[124 nt withheld, positions 6342-6465]
GGGGATACCCCCTAGAGCCCCAGCTGGTTCTTTCCGCCTCAGAAGCCATAGAGCCCACCGCATCCCCAGC
ATGCCTGCTATTGTCTTCCCAATCCTCCCCCTTGCTGTCCTGCCCCACCCCACCCCCCAGAATAGAATGA
CACCTACTCAGACAATGCGATGCAATTTCCTCATTTTATTAGGAAAGGACAGTGGGAGTGGCACCTTCCA
GGGTCAAGGAAGGCACGGGGGAGGGGCAAACAACAGATGGCTGGCAACTAGAAGGCACAGTCGAGGCTGA
TCAGCGGGTTTAAACGGGCCCTGCTAGAGATTTTCCACACTGACTAAAAGGGTCTGAGGGATCTCTAGTT
ACCAGAGTCACACAACAGACGGGCACACACTACTTGAAGCACTCAAGGCAAGCTTTATTGAGGCTTAAGC
AGTGGGTTCCCTAGTTAGCCAGAGAGCTCCCAGGCTCAGATCTGGTCTAACCAGAGAGACCCAGTACAGT
CCGGATGCAGCTCTCGGGCCATGTGATGAAATGCTAGGCGGCTGTCAAACCTCCACTCTAATACTTCTCT
CTCCGGGTCATCCATCCCATGCAGGCTCACAGGGTGTAACAAGCGGGTGTTCTCTCCTTCATTGGCTTCT
TCTACCTTCTCTTGCTCAACTGGTACTAGCTTGTAGCACCATCCAAAGGTCAGTGGATATCTGATCCCTG
GCCCTGGTGTGTAGTTCTGCCAATCAGGGAAGTAGCCTTGTGTGTGGTAGATCCACAGATCAAGGATATC
TTGTCTTCGTTGGGAGTGAATTAGCCCTTCCAGTCCCCCCTTTTCTTTTAAAAAGTGGCTAAGATCTACA
GCTGCCTTGTAAGTCATTGGTCTTAAAGGTACCTGAGGTGTGACTGGAAAACCCACCTCCTCCTCCTCTT
GTGCTTCTAGCCAGGCACAATCAGCATTGGTAGCTGCTGTATTGCTACTTGTGATTGCTCCATGTTTTTC
TAGGTCTCGAGGTCGACGGTATCGATGCGGGGAGGCGGCCCAAAGGGAGATCCGACTCGTCTGAGGGCGA
AGGCGAAGACGCGGAAGAGGCCGCAGAGCCGGCAGCAGGCCGCGGGAAGGAAGGTCCGCTGGATTGAGGG
CCGAAGGGACGTAGCAGAAGGACGTCCCGCGCAGAATCCAGGTGGCAACACAGGCGAGCAGCCAAGGAAA
GGACGATGATTTCCCCGACAACACCACGGAATTGTCAGTGCCCAACAGCCGAGCCCCTGTCCAGCAGCGG
GCAAGGCAGGCGGCGATGAGTTCCGCCGTGGCAATAGGGAGGGGGAAAGCGAAAGTCCCGGAAAGGAGCT
GACAGGTGGTGGCAATGCCCCAACCAGTGGGGGTTGCGTCAGCAAACACAGTGCACACCACGCCACGTTG
CCTGACAACGGGCCACAACTCCTCATAAAGAGACAGCAACCAGGATTTATACAAGGAGGAGAAAATGAAA
GCCATACGGGAAGCAATAGCATGATACAAAGGCATTAAAGCAGCGTATCCACATAGCGTAAAAGGAGCAA
CATAGTTAAGAATACCAGTCAATCTTTCACAAATTTTGTAATCCAGAGGTTGATTACCGATAAGCTTGAT
ATCGAATTCTTAGCCCTCCCACACATAACCAGAGGGCAGCAATTCACGAATCCCAACTGCCGTCGGCTGT
CCATCACTGTCCTTCACTATGGCTTTGATCCCAGGATGCAGATCGAGAAGCACCTGTCGGCACCGTCCGC
AGGGGCTCAAGATGCCCCTGTTCTCATTTCCGATCGCGACGATACAAGTCAGGTTGCCAGCTGCCGCAGC
AGCAGCAGTGCCCAGCACCACGAGTTCTGCACAAGGTCCCCCAGTAAAATGATATACATTGACACCAGTG
AAGATGCGGCCGTCGCTAGAGAGAGCTGCGCTGGCGACGCTGTAGTCTTCAGAGATGGGGATGCTGTTGA
TTGTAGCCGTTGCTCTTTCAATGAGGGTGGATTCTTCTTGAGACAAAGGCTTGGCCATCGGTCCAGGATT
CTCTTCGACATCTCCGGCTTGTTTCAGCAGAGAGAAGTTTGTTGCGCCGGATCCGACTTTCCTCTTCTTC
TTGGGAGAACCACCAGAGAGCATCTTAATCTTGTTCTCACCGTTGCTATCCTGTATGACCAGAGCCCAAG
GCTTGTATTCAGGGGCGTCGCTAGTCAGAAGCATGACATTCTCGTCGGTGCTCTCGTCGTAGGCGGTGTG
CACGAGTATATCGCTTTCCGGCTTGTTCCCAATGACTTCTTCCACCTCCTCTGGGAGCATGAGGATGGAT
TCCTGGATAACCAGTTGCTTACCGGTCTCCTTTTCAATAATATCTGACAGATTAGTAGATCCGCCTGAAT
CGCCTCCCAGCTGAGACAGGTCGATCCGTGTCTCGTACAGGCCGGTGATGCTCTGGTGGATCAGGGTGGC
GTCCAGCACCTCTTTGGTGCTGGTGTACCTCTTCCGGTCGATGGTGGTGTCAAAGTACTTGAAGGCGGCA
GGGGCTCCCAGATTGGTCAGGGTAAACAGGTGGATGATATTCTCGGCCTGCTCTCTGATGGGCTTATCCC
GGTGCTTGTTGTAGGCGGACAGCACTTTGTCCAGATTAGCGTCGGCCAGGATCACTCTCTTGGAGAACTC
GCTGATCTGCTCGATGATCTCGTCCAGGTAGTGCTTGTGCTGTTCCACAAACAGCTGTTTCTGCTCATTA
TCCTCGGGGGAGCCCTTCAGCTTCTCATAGTGGCTGGCCAGGTACAGGAAGTTCACATATTTGGAGGGCA
GGGCCAGTTCGTTTCCCTTCTGCAGTTCGCCGGCAGAGGCCAGCATTCTCTTCCGGCCGTTTTCCAGCTC
GAACAGGGAGTACTTAGGCAGCTTGATGATCAGGTCCTTTTTCACTTCTTTGTAGCCCTTGGCTTCCAGA
AAGTCGATGGGATTCTTCTCGAAGCTGCTTCTTTCCATGATGGTGATCCCCAGCAGCTCTTTCACACTCT
TCAGTTTCTTGGACTTGCCCTTTTCCACTTTGGCCACCACCAGCACAGAATAGGCCACGGTGGGGCTGTC
GAAGCCGCCGTACTTCTTAGGGTCCCAGTCCTTCTTTCTGGCGATCAGCTTATCGCTGTTCCTCTTGGGC
AGGATAGACTCTTTGCTGAAGCCGCCTGTCTGCACCTCGGTCTTTTTCACGATATTCACTTGGGGCATGC
TCAGCACTTTCCGCACGGTGGCAAAATCCCGGCCCTTATCCCACACGATCTCCCCGGTTTCGCCGTTTGT
CTCGATCAGAGGCCGCTTCCGGATCTCGCCGTTGGCCAGGGTAATCTCGGTCTTGAAAAAGTTCATGATG
TTGCTGTAGAAGAAGTACTTGGCGGTAGCCTTGCCGATTTCCTGCTCGCTCTTGGCGATCATCTTCCGCA
CGTCGTACACCTTGTAGTCGCCGTACACGAACTCGCTTTCCAGCTTAGGGTACTTTTTGATCAGGGCGGT
TCCCACGACGGCGTTCAGGTAGGCGTCGTGGGCGTGGTGGTAGTTGTTGATCTCGCGCACTTTGTAAAAC
TGGAAATCCTTCCGGAAATCGGACACCAGCTTGGACTTCAGGGTGATCACTTTCACTTCCCGGATCAGCT
TGTCATTCTCGTCGTACTTAGTGTTCATCCGGGAGTCCAGGATCTGTGCCACGTGCTTTGTGATCTGCCG
GGTTTCCACCAGCTGTCTCTTGATGAAGCCGGCCTTATCCAGTTCGCTCAGGCCGCCTCTCTCGGCCTTG
GTCAGATTGTCGAACTTTCTCTGGGTAATCAGCTTGGCGTTCAGCAGCTGCCGCCAGTAGTTCTTCATCT
TCTTCACGACCTCTTCGGAGGGCACGTTGTCGCTCTTGCCCCGGTTCTTGTCGCTTCTGGTCAGCACCTT
GTTGTCGATGGAGTCGTCCTTCAGAAAGCTCTGAGGCACGATATGGTCCACATCGTAGTCGGACAGCCGG
TTGATGTCCAGTTCCTGGTCCACGTACATATCCCGCCCATTCTGCAGGTAGTACAGGTACAGCTTCTCGT
TCTGCAGCTGGGTGTTTTCCACTGGGTGTTCTTTCAGGATCTGGCTGCCCAGCTCTTTGATGCCCTCTTC
GATCCGCTTCATTCTCTCGCGGCTGTTCTTCTGTCCCTTCTGGGTGGTCTGGTTCTCTCTGGCCATTTCG
ATCACGATGTTCTCGGGCTTGTGCCGGCCCATCACTTTCACGAGCTCGTCCACCACCTTCACTGTCTGCA
GGATGCCCTTCTTAATGGCGGGGCTGCCGGCCAGATTGGCAATGTGCTCGTGCAGGCTATCGCCCTGGCC
GGACACCTGGGCTTTCTGGATGTCCTCTTTAAAGGTCAGGCTGTCGTCGTGGATCAGCTGCATGAAGTTT
CTGTTGGCGAAGCCGTCGGACTTCAGGAAATCCAGGATTGTCTTGCCGGACTGCTTGTCCCGGATGCCGT
TGATCAGCTTCCGGCTCAGCCTGCCCCAGCCGGTGTATCTCCGCCGCTTCAGCTGCTTCATCACTTTGTC
GTCGAACAGGTGGGCATAGGTTTTCAGCCGTTCCTCGATCATCTCTCTGTCCTCAAACAGTGTCAGGGTC
AGCACGATATCTTCCAGAATGTCCTCGTTTTCCTCATTGTCCAGGAAGTCCTTGTCCTTGATAATTTTCA
GCAGATCGTGGTATGTGCCCAGGGAGGCGTTGAACCGATCTTCCACGCCGGAGATTTCCACGGAGTCGAA
GCACTCGATTTTCTTGAAGTAGTCCTCTTTCAGCTGCTTCACGGTCACTTTCCGGTTGGTCTTGAACAGC
AGGTCCACGATGGCCTTTTTCTGCTCGCCGCTCAGGAAGGCGGGCTTTCTCATTCCCTCGGTCACGTATT
TCACTTTGGTCAGCTCGTTATACACGGTGAAGTACTCGTACAGCAGGCTGTGCTTGGGCAGCACCTTCTC
GTTGGGCAGGTTCTTATCGAAGTTGGTCATCCGCTCGATGAAGCTCTGGGCGGAAGCGCCCTTGTCCACC
ACTTCCTCGAAGTTCCAGGGGGTGATGGTTTCCTCGCTCTTTCTGGTCATCCAGGCGAATCTGCTGTTTC
CCCTGGCCAGAGGGCCCACGTAGTAGGGGATGCGGAAGGTCAGGATCTTCTCGATCTTTTCCCGGTTGTC
CTTCAGGAATGGGTAAAAATCTTCCTGCCGCCGCAGAATGGCGTGCAGCTCTCCCAGGTGGATCTGGTGG
GGGATGCTGCCGTTGTCGAAGGTCCGCTGCTTCCGCAGCAGGTCCTCTCTGTTCAGCTTCACGAGCAGTT
CCTCGGTGCCGTCCATCTTTTCCAGGATGGGCTTGATGAACTTGTAGAACTCTTCCTGGCTGGCTCCGCC
GTCAATGTAGCCGGCGTAGCCGTTCTTGCTCTGGTCGAAGAAAATCTCTTTGTACTTCTCAGGCAGCTGC
TGCCGCACGAGAGCTTTCAGCAGGGTCAGGTCCTGGTGGTGCTCGTCGTATCTCTTGATCATAGAGGCGC
TCAGGGGGGCCTTGGTGATCTCGGTGTTCACTCTCAGGATGTCGCTCAGCAGGATGGCGTCGGACAGGTT
CTTGGCGGCCAGAAACAGGTCGGCGTACTGGTCGCCGATCTGGGCCAGCAGGTTGTCCAGGTCGTCGTCG
TAGGTGTCCTTGCTCAGCTGCAGTTTGGCATCCTCGGCCAGGTCGAAGTTGCTCTTGAAGTTGGGGGTCA
GGCCCAGGCTCAGGGCAATCAGGTTGCCGAACAGGCCATTCTTCTTCTCGCCGGGCAGCTGGGCGATCAG
ATTTTCCAGCCGTCTGCTCTTGCTCAGTCTGGCAGACAGGATGGCCTTGGCGTCCACGCCGCTGGCGTTG
ATGGGGTTTTCCTCGAACAGCTGGTTGTAGGTCTGCACCAGCTGGATGAACAGCTTGTCCACGTCGCTGT
TGTCGGGGTTCAGGTCGCCCTCGATCAGGAAGTGGCCCCGGAACTTGATCATGTGGGCCAGGGCCAGATA
GATCAGCCGCAGGTCGGCCTTGTCGGTGCTGTCCACCAGTTTCTTTCTCAGGTGGTAGATGGTGGGGTAC
TTCTCGTGGTAGGCCACCTCGTCCACGATGTTGCCGAAGATGGGGTGCCGCTCGTGCTTCTTATCCTCTT
CCACCAGGAAGGACTCTTCCAGTCTGTGGAAGAAGCTGTCGTCCACCTTGGCCATCTCGTTGCTGAAGAT
CTCTTGCAGATAGCAGATCCGGTTCTTCCGTCTGGTGTATCTTCTTCTGGCGGTTCTCTTCAGCCGGGTG
GCCTCGGCTGTTTCGCCGCTGTCGAACAGCAGGGCTCCGATCAGGTTCTTCTTGATGCTGTGCCGGTCGG
TGTTGCCCAGCACCTTGAATTTCTTGCTGGGCACCTTGTACTCGTCGGTGATCACGGCCCAGCCCACAGA
GTTGGTGCCGATGGCCAGGCCGATGCTGTACTTCTTGTCACTTTCGGGTGTGGCGGACTCTGAGGTCCCG
GGAGTCTCGCTGCCGCTTTTCAACCCGGTGGCCCAGAGAATGTGTGGGGGCAGTCGCTGGTAATGACAAG
ACTGAAGAGCGATGGTAAAGAATGTCAGCTGTGGCTGCTTCCTTCTCAGAATGTTGAGACAAGGAGGCAG
GCCCAGTATGATGCAGTACAGTTCAAGAACGTACAGTCGTACCCACAGATGGGGATACCTAGGCCAGTGG
GCTTCATTACTCGGGCTATAATTCACAAAGTTTCTCCAGCAGTATCCTGACTCCTGCTCAGTCATAATTT
GGATAGTCACACCTGAAGAGATCAAATCCCGCAGGCCTTGTCGATTGCGGGGGTCAGCGTGGTGGTACAG
CCTTGCGATGTAAATAAACAGAGTGACGTGGGGATACCTTGACAGGAATTCAGTGATGGCCCTACTACAT
TCGCCGCATGGGCTCCAGCTGAGAAACCAGGTAATGCTGCACCTTGTGTTCGGACAGAAATATCTTTCTG
TCGTGAACTTCTCGATGAAGTTGACTTCGACGTGCTTGTTAGTGTTCTGTGATGTATGTCGCCAAATGGA
GTGCCGGCCCCCCCAATTAATTTCGTAAAGCAGGCAGGTCTCCTTGCGGAGCTCTCTCGGATCGAAGAAT
ACCTCAAACTCATGGGGCTCGATCCGCCGTCTCAATGTGGGGTCCACAGCCACTGGGCCAGTCTCTGAGC
TCATGGCTGCTGGGACTCCGTGGATACCGACCTTCCGCTTCTTCTTTGGGGCCATCTTATCGTCATCGTC
TTTGTAATCAATATCATGATCCTTGTAGTCTCCGTCGTGGTCCTTATAGTCCATGGTGGCTCTAGAACCG
GTCCTGTGTTCTGGCGGCAAACCCGTTGCGAAAAAGAACGTTCACGGCGACTACTGCACTTATATACGGT
TCTCCCCCACCCTCGGGAAAAA
Features (pLannotate 1.2.2; 37 found; start..end, strand, type, name):
    149..167     -  CDS            small t antigen (fragment): SV40 (simian virus 40) small t antigen
    216..333     -  misc_feature   cPPT/CTS: central polypurine tract and central termination sequence of HIV-1
    383..483     -  CDS            Rev (fragment): human immunodeficiency virus 1 (HIV-1) Rev protein; rev; enhances nuclear export of unspliced and incompletely spliced viral mRNAs
    860..1093    -  misc_feature   RRE: The Rev response element (RRE) of HIV-1 allows for Rev-dependent mRNA export from the nucleus to the cytoplasm.
   1239..1602    -  CDS            HIV-1 gag (fragment): gag protein from human immunodeficiency virus 1; gag
   1586..1711    -  misc_feature   HIV-1 Ψ: packaging signal of human immunodeficiency virus type 1
   1758..1938    -  LTR            5' LTR (truncated): truncated 5' long terminal repeat (LTR) from HIV-1
   1956..2155    -  promoter       CMV promoter: human cytomegalovirus (CMV) immediate early promoter
   2156..2535    -  enhancer       CMV enhancer: human cytomegalovirus immediate early enhancer
   2690..2742    +  misc_feature   bom (fragment): basis of mobility region from pBR322
   2801..2905    +  promoter       AmpR promoter: bla
   2906..3766    +  CDS            AmpR: β-lactamase; bla; confers resistance to ampicillin, carbenicillin, and related antibiotics
   3937..4525    +  rep_origin     ori: high-copy-number ColE1/pMB1/pBR322/pUC origin of replication
   4708..4800    +  CDS            lacI (fragment): lac repressor; lacI; The lac repressor binds to the lac operator to inhibit transcription in E. coli. This inhibition can be relieved by adding lactose or isopropyl-β-D-thiogalactopyranoside (IPTG).
   4813..4834    +  protein_bind   CAP binding site: CAP binding activates transcription in the presence of cAMP. E. coli catabolite activator protein
   4849..4879    +  promoter       lac promoter: promoter for the E. coli lac operon
   4883..4905    +  protein_bind   lac operator (fragment): The lac repressor binds to the lac operator to inhibit transcription in E. coli. This inhibition can be relieved by adding lactose or isopropyl-β-D-thiogalactopyranoside (IPTG). lac repressor encoded by lacI
   4976..5097    -  polyA_signal   SV40 poly(A) signal: SV40 polyadenylation signal
   5092..5217    -  CDS            ble (fragment): BLE_KLEPN - Experimental evidence at protein level: Swiss-Prot protein existence level 1. Binding protein with a strong affinity to the bleomycin family of antibiotics. Binds to CL990; an antimitotic-antibiotic compound. From Klebsiella pneumoniae.
   5227..5601    -  CDS            BleoR: antibiotic-binding protein; Sh ble from Streptoalloteichus hindustanus; confers resistance to bleomycin, phleomycin, and Zeocin™
   5620..5667    -  promoter       EM7 promoter: synthetic bacterial promoter&nbsp
   5729..5863    -  rep_origin     SV40 ori: SV40 origin of replication
   5867..5938    -  promoter       SV40 promoter (fragment): SV40 enhancer and early promoter
   5939..6010    -  promoter       SV40 promoter (fragment): SV40 enhancer and early promoter
   6037..6465    -  rep_origin     f1 ori (sequence partly withheld): f1 bacteriophage origin of replication; arrow indicates direction of (+) strand synthesis
   6486..6507    -  promoter       SV40 promoter (fragment): SV40 enhancer and early promoter
   6511..6735    -  polyA_signal   bGH poly(A) signal: bovine growth hormone polyadenylation signal
   6767..6947    -  LTR            5' LTR (truncated): truncated 5' long terminal repeat (LTR) from HIV-1
   6954..7535    -  CDS            nef (fragment): NEF_HV1H2 - Experimental evidence at protein level: Swiss-Prot protein existence level 1. Extracellular Nef protein targets CD4(+) T-lymphocytes for apoptosis by interacting with CXCR4 surface receptors. From Human immunodeficiency virus type 1 group M subtype B (isolate HXB2) (HIV-1).
   7472..8060    -  misc_feature   WPRE: woodchuck hepatitis virus posttranscriptional regulatory element
   8063..8084    -  misc_feature   MCS (fragment): pBluescript multiple cloning site
   8085..8483    -  CDS            BSD: blasticidin S deaminase; Aspergillus terreus BSD; confers resistance to blasticidin
   8583..8831    -  CDS            UGI: UNGI_BPPB2 - Experimental evidence at protein level: Swiss-Prot protein existence level 1. This protein binds specifically and reversibly to the host uracil-DNA glycosylase, preventing removal of uracil residues from PBS2 DNA by the host uracil-excision repair system. From Bacillus phage PBS2 (Bacteriophage PBS2).
   8845..12944   -  CDS            Cas9 (fragment): Cas9 (Csn1) endonuclease from the Streptococcus pyogenes Type II CRISPR/Cas system generates RNA-guided double strand breaks in DNA
  12945..12992   -  CDS            ABE(7.10) (fragment): adenine base editor comprising wild-type E. coli TadA fused to the evolved TadA*(7.10) mutant (Gaudelli et al., 2017)
  12993..13679   -  CDS            Apobec1: ABEC1_RAT - Experimental evidence at protein level: Swiss-Prot protein existence level 1. Catalytic component of the apolipoprotein B mRNA editing enzyme complex which is responsible for the postranscriptional editing of a CAA codon for Gln to a UAA codon for stop in the APOB mRNA. May also play a role in the epigenetic regulation of gene expression by participating in DNA demethylation. From Rattus norvegicus (Rat).
  13819..123     -  promoter       EF-1α core promoter (across the origin): core promoter for human elongation factor EF-1α
