[The description below was written by a language model from this plasmid's Addgene catalogue record and pLannotate feature annotations shown in this document.]
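Description:
pMO819 is a third-generation lentiviral transfer plasmid of about 13.9 kb that delivers a cytosine base editor into mammalian cells. It is propagated in E. coli through a high-copy ColE1/pUC-type origin with ampicillin resistance (β-lactamase). The backbone also carries an f1 origin and an SV40 promoter/EM7-driven BleoR (Zeocin) cassette. The depositor notes that sequencing found an E96K change in BleoR, that its effect on function is unknown, and that this marker is not used. The lentiviral framework consists of a CMV enhancer/promoter fused to a truncated HIV-1 5' LTR, allowing Tat-independent production of the genomic RNA. This is followed by the Ψ packaging signal with a gag fragment, the RRE for Rev-dependent nuclear export, the cPPT/CTS, a WPRE to boost transcript expression, and a truncated 3' LTR followed by a bGH polyadenylation signal.

Between the cPPT and WPRE, the EF-1α core promoter drives the editor, described in the record as 3xFLAG–NLS–APOBEC-1–Cas9(D10A)–UGI–NLS. Rat APOBEC1 deaminates cytosines in the single-stranded DNA exposed by guide-directed Cas9 binding. The D10A nickase cuts the non-edited strand to bias repair, and the phage PBS2 uracil glycosylase inhibitor blocks excision of the resulting uracil, favouring C-to-T conversion. A short segment between APOBEC1 and Cas9 that the annotation tool labelled as an ABE(7.10) fragment most likely reflects a shared linker rather than any adenine deaminase. A blasticidin S deaminase gene lies directly downstream of the editor and permits selection of transduced cells. How it is coupled to the editor reading frame is not annotated. No guide RNA cassette appears in the feature table, so the guide is presumably supplied separately. The plasmid is intended for generating stable editor-expressing cell lines for base-editing engineering and screening.
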