Addgene plasmid #232072: pMO819
Purpose: Expresses Cytosine Base Editor for Mammalian Cells
Depositing lab: Franz Meitinger. Depositing organization: Okinawa Institute of Science and Technology. Publication: Genetic Engineering and Screening Using Base Editing and Inducible Gene Knockout. Ng EFY, Meitinger F. Methods Mol Biol. 2025;2872:167-187. doi: 10.1007/978-1-0716-4224-5_12. PubMed 39616576.
Backbone
  Vector backbone: 3rd generation lentiviral backbone
  Vector type: Mammalian Expression, Lentiviral, CRISPR
  Selectable markers: Blasticidin
Growth in bacteria
  Bacterial resistance: Ampicillin, 100 μg/mL
  Growth temperature: 37°C
  Growth strain: NEB Stable
  Growth instructions: Depositors also recommend growing this plasmid in Stellar competent cells.
  Copy number: Unknown
Gene/Insert
  Gene/Insert name: Cytosine Base Editor (alt name: 3xFLAG_NLS_APOBEC-1_Cas9(D10A)_UGI_NLS)
  Promoter: EF-1-alpha core promoter
  Cloning method: Restriction Enzyme; 5′ cloning site XbaI (not destroyed); 3′ cloning site BamHI (not destroyed)
  Sequencing primers: 5′ tgatgtcgtgtactggctc
Terms and licenses: Academic/Nonprofit Terms; Industry Terms: Not Available to Industry
Depositor comments: Please note Addgene NGS identified a single mutation in BleoR- E96K. Depositor does not use this selection marker. Unsure if this mutation will affect function.
How to cite: pMO819 was a gift from Franz Meitinger (Addgene plasmid # 232072 ; http://n2t.net/addgene:232072 ; RRID:Addgene_232072)
